Addgene plasmid #236910: pBiT4.3-N [HiBiT-IRES-luc2/PGK/Blast] Vector
Purpose: Express HiBiT-IRES-luc2 in Mammalian Cells under a PGK promoter
Depositing lab: Promega Corporation.
Backbone
  Vector backbone: pBiT4.3-N [HiBiT-luc2/PGK/Blast] Vector
  Vector type: Mammalian Expression
  Selectable markers: Blasticidin
Growth in bacteria
  Bacterial resistance: Kanamycin, 50 μg/mL
  Growth temperature: 37°C
  Growth strain: DH5alpha
  Copy number: Low Copy
Gene/Insert
  Gene/Insert name: IRES
  Species: H. sapiens (human)
  Mutation: None
  Promoter: PGK
  Tag / fusion protein: HiBiT (N terminal on backbone)
  Cloning method: Other
Terms and licenses: Academic/Nonprofit Terms; Industry Terms
How to cite: pBiT4.3-N [HiBiT-IRES-luc2/PGK/Blast] Vector was a gift from Promega Corporation (Addgene plasmid # 236910)
