[The description below was written by a language model from this plasmid's Addgene catalogue record and pLannotate feature annotations shown in this document.]
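Description:
pBiT4.3-N [HiBiT-IRES-luc2/PGK/Blast] Vector is a 6,227-nt mammalian expression plasmid built for bicistronic expression of an N-terminally HiBiT-tagged protein together with firefly luciferase. It is propagated in E. coli through a ColE1/pUC-type origin. The feature annotation calls this origin high-copy, whereas the catalogue lists the plasmid as low copy. Bacterial selection is with kanamycin, conferred by an nptII (neo) gene driven by the synthetic bacterial EM7 promoter. A single loxP site is annotated just upstream of this cassette, but the record does not state its purpose. For selection in mammalian cells, a separate cassette on the opposite strand places the blasticidin S deaminase gene (BSD) under the SV40 enhancer/early promoter, followed by a synthetic polyadenylation signal.

The main transcription unit is driven by the human PGK promoter, a constitutive promoter of moderate strength. T7 and SP6 phage promoters follow it and can serve for in vitro transcription. Downstream lies an unannotated stretch of roughly 230 nt. By the catalogue description, the HiBiT tag, the small peptide that complements LgBiT to reconstitute NanoLuc-type luminescence, is an N-terminal tag on the backbone. It presumably sits in this stretch, along with the cloning region for a gene of interest, although the feature table does not mark either. An EMCV IRES then directs cap-independent translation of the synthetic luc2 firefly luciferase from the same mRNA, and the unit ends at an SV40 late-region polyadenylation signal. A second SV40 poly(A) signal sits upstream of the PGK promoter. Although the catalogue gives the insert species as human, the annotated IRES is viral. This layout lets luc2 act as an internal co-expressed reference for normalising HiBiT signal, for example when monitoring the abundance or stability of the tagged protein.
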