Features (pLannotate 1.2.2; 17 found; start..end, strand, type, name):
     24..105     -  polyA_signal   SV40 poly(A) signal: SV40 polyadenylation signal
    128..211     -  CDS            large T antigen (fragment): large T antigen from SV40 (simian virus 40)
    226..735     +  promoter       hPGK promoter: human phosphoglycerate kinase 1 promoter
    740..758     +  promoter       T7 promoter: promoter for bacteriophage T7 RNA polymerase
    764..782     +  promoter       SP6 promoter: promoter for bacteriophage SP6 RNA polymerase
   1013..1564    +  misc_feature   IRES: internal ribosome entry site (IRES) of the encephalomyocarditis virus (EMCV)
   1564..3216    +  CDS            luciferase: firefly luciferase synthetic luc2 version of the luciferase gene
   3223..3241    +  misc_feature   MCS (fragment): pUC18/19 multiple cloning site
   3290..3411    -  polyA_signal   SV40 poly(A) signal: SV40 polyadenylation signal
   3434..3502    -  CDS            large T antigen (fragment): large T antigen from SV40 (simian virus 40)
   3526..3559    +  protein_bind   loxP: Cre-mediated recombination occurs in the 8-bp core sequence (GCATACAT). Cre recombinase
   3569..3616    +  promoter       EM7 promoter: synthetic bacterial promoter&nbsp
   3648..4439    +  CDS            neo: KKA2_KLEPN - Also known as kan, nptII. Experimental evidence at protein level: Swiss-Prot protein existence level 1. Resistance to kanamycin, neomycin, paromomycin, ribostamycin, butirosin and gentamicin B. From Klebsiella pneumoniae.
   4600..5188    -  rep_origin     ori: high-copy-number ColE1/pMB1/pBR322/pUC origin of replication
   5314..5362    -  polyA_signal   poly(A) signal: synthetic polyadenylation signal
   5386..5784    -  CDS            BSD: blasticidin S deaminase; Aspergillus terreus BSD; confers resistance to blasticidin
   5815..6172    -  promoter       SV40 promoter: SV40 enhancer and early promoter
>Addgene plasmid #236910 | pBiT4.3-N [HiBiT-IRES-luc2/PGK/Blast] Vector | addgene full sequence | sequence record 473391 | Addgene NGS Result
AAGACGCGTTAATTAAGACGTCGGCAGTGAAAAAAATGCTTTATTTGTGAAATTTGTGATGCTATTGCTT
TATTTGTAACCATTATAAGCTGCAATAAACAAGTTAACAACAACAATTGCATTCATTTTATGTTTCAGGT
TCAGGGGGAGGTGTGGGAGGTTTTTTAAAGCAAGTAAAACCTCTACAAATGTGGTATGGCTGATTATGAT
CCGCGGCCGCTCCACGGGGTTGGGGTTGCGCCTTTTCCAAGGCAGCCCTGGGTTTGCGCAGGGACGCGGC
TGCTCTGGGCGTGGTTCCGGGAAACGCAGCGGCGCCGACCCTGGGTCTCGCACATTCTTCACGTCCGTTC
GCAGCGTCACCCGGATCTTCGCCGCTACCCTTGTGGGCCCCCCGGCGACGCTTCCTCGTCCGCCCCTAAG
TCGGGAAGGTTCCTTGCGGTTCGCGGCGTGCCGGACGTGACAAACGGAAGCCGCACGTCTCACTAGTACC
CTCGCAGACGGACAGCGCCAGGGAGCAATGGCAGCGCGCCGACCGCGATGGGCTGTGGCCAATAGCGGCT
GCTCAGCAGGGCGCGCCGAGAGCAGCGGCCGGGAAGGGGCGGTGCGGGAGGCGGGGTGTGGGGCGGTAGT
GTGGGCCCTGTTCCTGCCCGCGCGGTGTTCCGCATTCTGCAAGCCTCCGGAGCGCACGTCGGCAGTCGGC
TCCCTCGTTGACCGAATCACCGACCTCTCTCCCCAAGCTTAATACGACTCACTATAGGGTACGATTTAGG
TGACACTATAGAATAAGGAGCGATCGCCATGGTGAGCGGCTGGCGGCTGTTCAAGAAGATTAGCGGGAGC
TCCGGTGGCTCGAGCGGTGGGAATTCTGGTGGAGGATCCGGTGGAGCTAGCGGAAGATCTGGTTCTAGAG
GTCAAGCTTTGACCGACCAAGCGACGCCCAACCTGCCATCACGGACCACAACGGTTTCCCTCTAGCGGGA
TCAATTCCGCCCCTCTCCCTCCCTCCCCCCTAACGTTACTGGCCGAAGCCGCTTGGAATAAGGCCGGTGT
GCGTTTGTCTATATGTTATTTTCCACCATATTGCCGTCTTTTGGCAATGTGAGGGCCCGGAAACCTGGCC
CTGTCTTCTTGACGAGCATTCCTAGGGGTCTTTCCCCTCTCGCCAAAGGAATGCAAGGTCTGTTGAATGT
CGTGAAGGAAGCAGTTCCTCTGGAAGCTTCTTGAAGACAAACAACGTCTGTAGCGACCCTTTGCAGGCAG
CGGAACCCCCCACCTGGCGACAGGTGCCTCTGCGGCCAAAAGCCACGTGTATAAGATACACCTGCAAAGG
CGGCACAACCCCAGTGCCACGTTGTGAGTTGGATAGTTGTGGAAAGAGTCAAATGGCTCTCCTCAAGCGT
ATTCAACAAGGGGCTGAAGGATGCCCAGAAGGTACCCCATTGTATGGGATCTGATCTGGGGCCTCGGTGC
ACATGCTTTACATGTGTTTAGTCGAGGTTAAAAAACGTCTAGGCCCCCCGAACCACGGGGACGTGGTTTT
CCTTTGAAAAACACGATGATAATATGGAAGATGCCAAAAACATTAAGAAGGGCCCAGCGCCATTCTACCC
ACTCGAAGACGGGACCGCCGGCGAGCAGCTGCACAAAGCCATGAAGCGCTACGCCCTGGTGCCCGGCACC
ATCGCCTTTACCGACGCACATATCGAGGTGGACATTACCTACGCCGAGTACTTCGAGATGAGCGTTCGGC
TGGCAGAAGCTATGAAGCGCTATGGGCTGAATACAAACCATCGGATCGTGGTGTGCAGCGAGAATAGCTT
GCAGTTCTTCATGCCCGTGTTGGGTGCCCTGTTCATCGGTGTGGCTGTGGCCCCAGCTAACGACATCTAC
AACGAGCGCGAGCTGCTGAACAGCATGGGCATCAGCCAGCCCACCGTCGTATTCGTGAGCAAGAAAGGGC
TGCAAAAGATCCTCAACGTGCAAAAGAAGCTACCGATCATACAAAAGATCATCATCATGGATAGCAAGAC
CGACTACCAGGGCTTCCAAAGCATGTACACCTTCGTGACTTCCCATTTGCCACCCGGCTTCAACGAGTAC
GACTTCGTGCCCGAGAGCTTCGACCGGGACAAAACCATCGCCCTGATCATGAACAGTAGTGGCAGTACCG
GATTGCCCAAGGGCGTAGCCCTACCGCACCGCACCGCTTGTGTCCGATTCAGTCATGCCCGCGACCCCAT
CTTCGGCAACCAGATCATCCCCGACACCGCTATCCTCAGCGTGGTGCCATTTCACCACGGCTTCGGCATG
TTCACCACGCTGGGCTACTTGATCTGCGGCTTTCGGGTCGTGCTCATGTACCGCTTCGAGGAGGAGCTAT
TCTTGCGCAGCTTGCAAGACTATAAGATTCAATCTGCCCTGCTGGTGCCCACACTATTTAGCTTCTTCGC
TAAGAGCACTCTCATCGACAAGTACGACCTAAGCAACTTGCACGAGATCGCCAGCGGCGGGGCGCCGCTC
AGCAAGGAGGTAGGTGAGGCCGTGGCCAAACGCTTCCACCTACCAGGCATCCGCCAGGGCTACGGCCTGA
CAGAAACAACCAGCGCCATTCTGATCACCCCCGAAGGGGACGACAAGCCTGGCGCAGTAGGCAAGGTGGT
GCCCTTCTTCGAGGCTAAGGTGGTGGACTTGGACACCGGTAAGACACTGGGTGTGAACCAGCGCGGCGAG
CTGTGCGTCCGTGGCCCCATGATCATGAGCGGCTACGTTAACAACCCCGAGGCTACAAACGCTCTCATCG
ACAAGGACGGCTGGCTGCACAGCGGCGACATCGCCTACTGGGACGAGGACGAGCACTTCTTCATCGTGGA
CCGGCTGAAGAGCCTGATCAAATACAAGGGCTACCAGGTAGCCCCAGCCGAACTGGAGAGCATCCTGCTG
CAACACCCCAACATCTTCGACGCCGGGGTCGCCGGCCTGCCCGACGACGATGCCGGCGAGCTGCCCGCCG
CAGTCGTCGTGCTGGAACACGGTAAAACCATGACCGAGAAGGAGATCGTGGACTATGTGGCCAGCCAGGT
TACAACCGCCAAGAAGCTGCGCGGTGGTGTTGTGTTCGTGGACGAGGTGCCTAAAGGACTGACCGGCAAG
TTGGACGCCCGCAAGATCCGCGAGATTCTCATTAAGGCCAAGAAGGGCGGCAAGATCGCCGTGTAAGTTT
AAACCTGCAGGCATGCAAGCTGATTTGGCTGCTGCCACCGCTGAGCAAGGCCGCTTCGAGCAGACATGAT
AAGATACATTGATGAGTTTGGACAAACCACAACTAGAATGCAGTGAAAAAAATGCTTTATTTGTGAAATT
TGTGATGCTATTGCTTTATTTGTAACCATTATAAGCTGCAATAAACAAGTTAACAACAACAATTGCATTC
ATTTTATGTTTCAGGTTCAGGGGGAGATGTGGGAGGTTTTTTTAAGCAAGTAAAACCTCTACAAATGTGG
TAAAATCTTAATTAAGACTTCTAATATAACTTCGTATAGCATACATTATACGAAGTTATGGTTCCACTGT
TGACAATTAATCATCGGCATAGTATATCGGCATAGTATAATACGACAAGGTGAGGAACTAAACCCAGGAG
GCAGATCATGATTGAACAAGATGGATTGCACGCAGGTTCTCCGGCCGCTTGGGTGGAGAGGCTATTCGGC
TATGACTGGGCACAACAGACAATCGGCTGCTCTGATGCCGCCGTGTTCCGGCTGTCAGCGCAGGGGCGCC
CGGTTCTTTTTGTCAAGACCGACCTGTCCGGTGCCCTGAATGAACTGCAGGACGAGGCAGCGCGGCTATC
GTGGCTGGCCACGACGGGCGTTCCTTGCGCAGCTGTGCTCGACGTTGTCACTGAAGCGGGAAGGGACTGG
CTGCTATTGGGCGAAGTGCCGGGGCAGGATCTCCTGTCATCTCACCTTGCTCCTGCCGAGAAAGTATCCA
TCATGGCTGATGCAATGCGGCGGCTGCATACGCTTGATCCGGCTACCTGCCCATTCGACCACCAAGCGAA
ACATCGCATCGAGCGAGCACGTACTCGGATGGAAGCCGGTCTTGTCGATCAGGATGATCTGGACGAAGAG
CATCAGGGGCTCGCGCCAGCCGAACTGTTCGCCAGGCTCAAGGCGCGCATGCCCGACGGCGAGGATCTCG
TCGTGACCCATGGCGATGCCTGCTTGCCGAATATCATGGTGGAAAATGGCCGCTTTTCTGGATTCATCGA
CTGTGGCCGGCTGGGTGTGGCGGACCGCTATCAGGACATAGCGTTGGCTACCCGTGATATTGCTGAAGAG
CTTGGCGGCGAATGGGCTGACCGCTTCCTCGTGCTTTACGGTATCGCCGCTCCCGATTCGCAGCGCATCG
CCTTCTATCGCCTTCTTGACGAGTTCTTCTGATTCGAAATGACCGACCAAGCGACGCCCAACCGGTATCA
GCTCACTCAAAGGCGGTAATACGGTTATCCACAGAATCAGGGGATAACGCAGGAAAGAACATGTGAGCAA
AAGGCCAGCAAAAGGCCAGGAACCGTAAAAAGGCCGCGTTGCTGGCGTTTTTCCATAGGCTCCGCCCCCC
TGACGAGCATCACAAAAATCGACGCTCAAGTCAGAGGTGGCGAAACCCGACAGGACTATAAAGATACCAG
GCGTTTCCCCCTGGAAGCTCCCTCGTGCGCTCTCCTGTTCCGACCCTGCCGCTTACCGGATACCTGTCCG
CCTTTCTCCCTTCGGGAAGCGTGGCGCTTTCTCATAGCTCACGCTGTAGGTATCTCAGTTCGGTGTAGGT
CGTTCGCTCCAAGCTGGGCTGTGTGCACGAACCCCCCGTTCAGCCCGACCGCTGCGCCTTATCCGGTAAC
TATCGTCTTGAGTCCAACCCGGTAAGACACGACTTATCGCCACTGGCAGCAGCCACTGGTAACAGGATTA
GCAGAGCGAGGTATGTAGGCGGTGCTACAGAGTTCTTGAAGTGGTGGCCTAACTACGGCTACACTAGAAG
GACAGTATTTGGTATCTGCGCTCTGCTGAAGCCAGTTACCTTCGGAAAAAGAGTTGGTAGCTCTTGATCC
GGCAAACAAACCACCGCTGGTAGCGGTGGTTTTTTTGTTTGCAAGCAGCAGATTACGCGCAGAAAAAAAG
GATTTCAAGAAGATCCTTTGATCTTTTCTACGGGGTCTGACGCTCAGTGGAACGAAAACTCACGTTAAGG
GATTTTGGTCATGAGATTATCAAAAAGGATCTTCACCTAGATCCTTTTATAGTCCGGAATCGTCACACAA
AAAACCAACACACAGATGTAATGAAAATAAAGATATTTTATTGCGGCCATCGTGATGGCTAGAGTTTAGC
CCTCCCACACATAACCAGAGGGCAGCAATTCACGAATCCCAACTGCCGTCGGCTGTCCATCACTGTCCTT
CACTATGGCTTTGATCCCAGGATGCAGATCGAGAAGCACCTGTCGGCACCGTCCGCAGGGGCTCAAGATG
CCCCTGTTCTCATTTCCGATCGCGACGATACAAGTCAGGTTGCCAGCTGCCGCAGCAGCAGCAGTGCCCA
GCACCACGAGTTCTGCACAAGGTCCCCCAGTAAAATGATATACATTGACACCAGTGAAGATGCGGCCGTC
GCTAGAGAGAGCTGCGCTGGCGACGCTGTAGTCTTCAGAGATGGGGATGCTGTTGATTGTAGCCGTTGCT
CTTTCAATGAGGGTGGATTCTTCTTGAGACAAAGGCTTGGCCATGGTGGCGCTAGTGTCAGAAGAATCGA
GCTTTTTGCAAAAGCCTAGGCCTCCAAAAAAGCCTCCTCACTACTTCTGGAATAGCTCAGAGGCCGAGGC
GGCCTCGGCCTCTGCATAAATAAAAAAAATTAGTCAGCCATGGGGCGGAGAATGGGCGGAACTGGGCGGA
GTTAGGGGCGGGATGGGCGGAGTTAGGGGCGGGACTATGGTTGCTGACTAATTGAGATGCATGCTTTGCA
TACTTCTGCCTGCTGGGGAGCCTGGGGACTTTCCACACCTGGTTGCTGACTAATTGAGATGCATGCTTTG
CATACTTCTGCCTGCTGGGGAGCCTGGGGACTTTCCACACCCTAACTGACACACATTCCACAGCTGGTTC
TTTCCGCCTCAGAAGGTACCTAACCAAGTTCCTCTTTCAGAGGTTATTTCAGGCCATGGTGCTGCGC
